>Addgene plasmid #76356 | PHKG1 gRNA (BRDN0001144981) | addgene full sequence | sequence record 185686 | Addgene Assembled Sequence
CCCGGGTGCAAAGATGGATAAAGTTTTAAACAGAGAGGAATCTTTGCAGCTAATGGACCTTCTAGGTCTT
GAAAGGAGTGGGAATTGGCTCCGGTGCCCGTCAGTGGGCAGAGCGCACATCGCCCACAGTCCCCGAGAAG
TTGGGGGGAGGGGTCGGCAATTGATCCGGTGCCTAGAGAAGGTGGCGCGGGGTAAACTGGGAAAGTGATG
TCGTGTACTGGCTCCGCCTTTTTCCCGAGGGTGGGGGAGAACCGTATATAAGTGCAGTAGTCGCCGTGAA
CGTTCTTTTTCGCAACGGGTTTGCCGCCAGAACACAGGTAAGTGCCGTGTGTGGTTCCCGCGGGCCTGGC
CTCTTTACGGGTTATGGCCCTTGCGTGCCTTGAATTACTTCCACCTGGCTGCAGTACGTGATTCTTGATC
CCGAGCTTCGGGTTGGAAGTGGGTGGGAGAGTTCGAGGCCTTGCGCTTAAGGAGCCCCTTCGCCTCGTGC
TTGAGTTGAGGCCTGGCCTGGGCGCTGGGGCCGCCGCGTGCGAATCTGGTGGCACCTTCGCGCCTGTCTC
GCTGCTTTCGATAAGTCTCTAGCCATTTAAAATTTTTGATGACCTGCTGCGACGCTTTTTTTCTGGCAAG
ATAGTCTTGTAAATGCGGGCCAAGATCTGCACACTGGTATTTCGGTTTTTGGGGCCGCGGGCGGCGACGG
GGCCCGTGCGTCCCAGCGCACATGTTCGGCGAGGCGGGGCCTGCGAGCGCGGCCACCGAGAATCGGACGG
GGGTAGTCTCAAGCTGGCCGGCCTGCTCTGGTGCCTGGCCTCGCGCCGCCGTGTATCGCCCCGCCCTGGG
CGGCAAGGCTGGCCCGGTCGGCACCAGTTGCGTGAGCGGAAAGATGGCCGCTTCCCGGCCCTGCTGCAGG
GAGCTCAAAATGGAGGACGCGGCGCTCGGGAGAGCGGGCGGGTGAGTCACCCACACAAAGGAAAAGGGCC
TTTCCGTCCTCAGCCGTCGCTTCATGTGACTCCACGGAGTACCGGGCGCCGTCCAGGCACCTCGATTAGT
TCTCGAGCTTTTGGAGTACGTCGTCTTTAGGTTGGGGGGAGGGGTTTTATGCGATGGAGTTTCCCCACAC
TGAGTGGGTGGAGACTGAAGTTAGGCCAGCTTGGCACTTGATGTAATTCTCCTTGGAATTTGCCCTTTTT
GAGTTTGGATCTTGGTTCATTCTCAAGCCTCAGACAGTGGTTCAAAGTTTTTTTCTTCCATTTCAGGTGT
CGTGACGTACGGCCACCATGACCGAGTACAAGCCCACGGTGCGCCTCGCCACCCGCGACGACGTCCCCAG
GGCCGTACGCACCCTCGCCGCCGCGTTCGCCGACTACCCCGCCACGCGCCACACCGTCGATCCGGACCGC
CACATCGAGCGGGTCACCGAGCTGCAAGAACTCTTCCTCACGCGCGTCGGGCTCGACATCGGCAAGGTGT
GGGTCGCGGACGACGGCGCCGCCGTGGCGGTCTGGACCACGCCGGAGAGCGTCGAAGCGGGGGCGGTGTT
CGCCGAGATCGGCCCGCGCATGGCCGAGTTGAGCGGTTCCCGGCTGGCCGCGCAGCAACAGATGGAAGGC
CTCCTGGCGCCGCACCGGCCCAAGGAGCCCGCGTGGTTCCTGGCCACCGTCGGAGTCTCGCCCGACCACC
AGGGCAAGGGTCTGGGCAGCGCCGTCGTGCTCCCCGGAGTGGAGGCGGCCGAGCGCGCCGGGGTGCCCGC
CTTCCTGGAGACCTCCGCGCCCCGCAACCTCCCCTTCTACGAGCGGCTCGGCTTCACCGTCACCGCCGAC
GTCGAGGTGCCCGAAGGACCGCGCACCTGGTGCATGACCCGCAAGCCCGGTGCCTGAACGCGTTAAGTCG
ACAATCAACCTCTGGATTACAAAATTTGTGAAAGATTGACTGGTATTCTTAACTATGTTGCTCCTTTTAC
GCTATGTGGATACGCTGCTTTAATGCCTTTGTATCATGCTATTGCTTCCCGTATGGCTTTCATTTTCTCC
TCCTTGTATAAATCCTGGTTGCTGTCTCTTTATGAGGAGTTGTGGCCCGTTGTCAGGCAACGTGGCGTGG
TGTGCACTGTGTTTGCTGACGCAACCCCCACTGGTTGGGGCATTGCCACCACCTGTCAGCTCCTTTCCGG
GACTTTCGCTTTCCCCCTCCCTATTGCCACGGCGGAACTCATCGCCGCCTGCCTTGCCCGCTGCTGGACA
GGGGCTCGGCTGTTGGGCACTGACAATTCCGTGGTGTTGTCGGGGAAATCATCGTCCTTTCCTTGGCTGC
TCGCCTGTGTTGCCACCTGGATTCTGCGCGGGACGTCCTTCTGCTACGTCCCTTCGGCCCTCAATCCAGC
GGACCTTCCTTCCCGCGGCCTGCTGCCGGCTCTGCGGCCTCTTCCGCGTCTTCGCCTTCGCCCTCAGACG
AGTCGGATCTCCCTTTGGGCCGCCTCCCCGCGTCGACTTTAAGACCAATGACTTACAAGGCAGCTGTAGA
TCTTAGCCACTTTTTAAAAGAAAAGGGGGGACTGGAAGGGCTAATTCACTCCCAACGAAGACAAGATCTG
CTTTTTGCTTGTACTGGGTCTCTCTGGTTAGACCAGATCTGAGCCTGGGAGCTCTCTGGCTAACTAGGGA
ACCCACTGCTTAAGCCTCAATAAAGCTTGCCTTGAGTGCTTCAAGTAGTGTGTGCCCGTCTGTTGTGTGA
CTCTGGTAACTAGAGATCCCTCAGACCCTTTTAGTCAGTGTGGAAAATCTCTAGCAGTACGTATAGTAGT
TCATGTCATCTTATTATTCAGTATTTATAACTTGCAAAGAAATGAATATCAGAGAGTGAGAGGAACTTGT
TTATTGCAGCTTATAATGGTTACAAATAAAGCAATAGCATCACAAATTTCACAAATAAAGCATTTTTTTC
ACTGCATTCTAGTTGTGGTTTGTCCAAACTCATCAATGTATCTTATCATGTCTGGCTCTAGCTATCCCGC
CCCTAACTCCGCCCATCCCGCCCCTAACTCCGCCCAGTTCCGCCCATTCTCCGCCCCATGGCTGACTAAT
TTTTTTTATTTATGCAGAGGCCGAGGCCGCCTCGGCCTCTGAGCTATTCCAGAAGTAGTGAGGAGGCTTT
TTTGGAGGCCTAGGGACGTACCCAATTCGCCCTATAGTGAGTCGTATTACGCGCGCTCACTGGCCGTCGT
TTTACAACGTCGTGACTGGGAAAACCCTGGCGTTACCCAACTTAATCGCCTTGCAGCACATCCCCCTTTC
GCCAGCTGGCGTAATAGCGAAGAGGCCCGCACCGATCGCCCTTCCCAACAGTTGCGCAGCCTGAATGGCG
AATGGG
[124 nt withheld, positions 3367-3490]
C
[91 nt withheld, positions 3492-3582]
A
[49 nt withheld, positions 3584-3632]
CCTTTGACGTTGGAGTCCACGTTCTTT
[37 nt withheld, positions 3660-3696]
ACCCTATCTCGGTCTATTCTTTTGATTTATAAGGGATTTTGCCGATTTCGGCCTATTGGTTAAAAAATGA
GCTGATTTAACAAAAATTTAACGCGAATTTTAACAAAATATTAACGCTTACAATTTAGGTGGCACTTTTC
GGGGAAATGTGCGCGGAACCCCTATTTGTTTATTTTTCTAAATACATTCAAATATGTATCCGCTCATGAG
ACAATAACCCTGATAAATGCTTCAATAATATTGAAAAAGGAAGAGTATGAGTATTCAACATTTCCGTGTC
GCCCTTATTCCCTTTTTTGCGGCATTTTGCCTTCCTGTTTTTGCTCACCCAGAAACGCTGGTGAAAGTAA
AAGATGCTGAAGATCAGTTGGGTGCACGAGTGGGTTACATCGAACTGGATCTCAACAGCGGTAAGATCCT
TGAGAGTTTTCGCCCCGAAGAACGTTTTCCAATGATGAGCACTTTTAAAGTTCTGCTATGTGGCGCGGTA
TTATCCCGTATTGACGCCGGGCAAGAGCAACTCGGTCGCCGCATACACTATTCTCAGAATGACTTGGTTG
AGTACTCACCAGTCACAGAAAAGCATCTTACGGATGGCATGACAGTAAGAGAATTATGCAGTGCTGCCAT
AACCATGAGTGATAACACTGCGGCCAACTTACTTCTGACAACGATCGGAGGACCGAAGGAGCTAACCGCT
TTTTTGCACAACATGGGGGATCATGTAACTCGCCTTGATCGTTGGGAACCGGAGCTGAATGAAGCCATAC
CAAACGACGAGCGTGACACCACGATGCCTGTAGCAATGGCAACAACGTTGCGCAAACTATTAACTGGCGA
ACTACTTACTCTAGCTTCCCGGCAACAATTAATAGACTGGATGGAGGCGGATAAAGTTGCAGGACCACTT
CTGCGCTCGGCCCTTCCGGCTGGCTGGTTTATTGCTGATAAATCTGGAGCCGGTGAGCGTGGGTCTCGCG
GTATCATTGCAGCACTGGGGCCAGATGGTAAGCCCTCCCGTATCGTAGTTATCTACACGACGGGGAGTCA
GGCAACTATGGATGAACGAAATAGACAGATCGCTGAGATAGGTGCCTCACTGATTAAGCATTGGTAACTG
TCAGACCAAGTTTACTCATATATACTTTAGATTGATTTAAAACTTCATTTTTAATTTAAAAGGATCTAGG
TGAAGATCCTTTTTGATAATCTCATGACCAAAATCCCTTAACGTGAGTTTTCGTTCCACTGAGCGTCAGA
CCCCGTAGAAAAGATCAAAGGATCTTCTTGAGATCCTTTTTTTCTGCGCGTAATCTGCTGCTTGCAAACA
AAAAAACCACCGCTACCAGCGGTGGTTTGTTTGCCGGATCAAGAGCTACCAACTCTTTTTCCGAAGGTAA
CTGGCTTCAGCAGAGCGCAGATACCAAATACTGTTCTTCTAGTGTAGCCGTAGTTAGGCCACCACTTCAA
GAACTCTGTAGCACCGCCTACATACCTCGCTCTGCTAATCCTGTTACCAGTGGCTGCTGCCAGTGGCGAT
AAGTCGTGTCTTACCGGGTTGGACTCAAGACGATAGTTACCGGATAAGGCGCAGCGGTCGGGCTGAACGG
GGGGTTCGTGCACACAGCCCAGCTTGGAGCGAACGACCTACACCGAACTGAGATACCTACAGCGTGAGCT
ATGAGAAAGCGCCACGCTTCCCGAAGGGAGAAAGGCGGACAGGTATCCGGTAAGCGGCAGGGTCGGAACA
GGAGAGCGCACGAGGGAGCTTCCAGGGGGAAACGCCTGGTATCTTTATAGTCCTGTCGGGTTTCGCCACC
TCTGACTTGAGCGTCGATTTTTGTGATGCTCGTCAGGGGGGCGGAGCCTATGGAAAAACGCCAGCAACGC
GGCCTTTTTACGGTTCCTGGCCTTTTGCTGGCCTTTTGCTCACATGTTCTTTCCTGCGTTATCCCCTGAT
TCTGTGGATAACCGTATTACCGCCTTTGAGTGAGCTGATACCGCTCGCCGCAGCCGAACGACCGAGCGCA
GCGAGTCAGTGAGCGAGGAAGCGGAAGAGCGCCCAATACGCAAACCGCCTCTCCCCGCGCGTTGGCCGAT
TCATTAATGCAGCTGGCACGACAGGTTTCCCGACTGGAAAGCGGGCAGTGAGCGCAACGCAATTAATGTG
AGTTAGCTCACTCATTAGGCACCCCAGGCTTTACACTTTATGCTTCCGGCTCGTATGTTGTGTGGAATTG
TGAGCGGATAACAATTTCACACAGGAAACAGCTATGACCATGATTACGCCAAGCGCGCAATTAACCCTCA
CTAAAGGGAACAAAAGCTGGAGCTGCAAGCTTAATGTAGTCTTATGCAATACTCTTGTAGTCTTGCAACA
TGGTAACGATGAGTTAGCAACATGCCTTACAAGGAGAGAAAAAGCACCGTGCATGCCGATTGGTGGAAGT
AAGGTGGTACGATCGTGCCTTATTAGGAAGGCAACAGACGGGTCTGACATGGATTGGACGAACCACTGAA
TTGCCGCATTGCAGAGATATTGTATTTAAGTGCCTAGCTCGATACATAAACGGGTCTCTCTGGTTAGACC
AGATCTGAGCCTGGGAGCTCTCTGGCTAACTAGGGAACCCACTGCTTAAGCCTCAATAAAGCTTGCCTTG
AGTGCTTCAAGTAGTGTGTGCCCGTCTGTTGTGTGACTCTGGTAACTAGAGATCCCTCAGACCCTTTTAG
TCAGTGTGGAAAATCTCTAGCAGTGGCGCCCGAACAGGGACTTGAAAGCGAAAGGGAAACCAGAGGAGCT
CTCTCGACGCAGGACTCGGCTTGCTGAAGCGCGCACGGCAAGAGGCGAGGGGCGGCGACTGGTGAGTACG
CCAAAAATTTTGACTAGCGGAGGCTAGAAGGAGAGAGATGGGTGCGAGAGCGTCAGTATTAAGCGGGGGA
GAATTAGATCGCGATGGGAAAAAATTCGGTTAAGGCCAGGGGGAAAGAAAAAATATAAATTAAAACATAT
AGTATGGGCAAGCAGGGAGCTAGAACGATTCGCAGTTAATCCTGGCCTGTTAGAAACATCAGAAGGCTGT
AGACAAATACTGGGACAGCTACAACCATCCCTTCAGACAGGATCAGAAGAACTTAGATCATTATATAATA
CAGTAGCAACCCTCTATTGTGTGCATCAAAGGATAGAGATAAAAGACACCAAGGAAGCTTTAGACAAGAT
AGAGGAAGAGCAAAACAAAAGTAAGACCACCGCACAGCAAGCGGCCGCTGATCTTCAGACCTGGAGGAGG
AGATATGAGGGACAATTGGAGAAGTGAATTATATAAATATAAAGTAGTAAAAATTGAACCATTAGGAGTA
GCACCCACCAAGGCAAAGAGAAGAGTGGTGCAGAGAGAAAAAAGAGCAGTGGGAATAGGAGCTTTGTTCC
TTGGGTTCTTGGGAGCAGCAGGAAGCACTATGGGCGCAGCGTCAATGACGCTGACGGTACAGGCCAGACA
ATTATTGTCTGGTATAGTGCAGCAGCAGAACAATTTGCTGAGGGCTATTGAGGCGCAACAGCATCTGTTG
CAACTCACAGTCTGGGGCATCAAGCAGCTCCAGGCAAGAATCCTGGCTGTGGAAAGATACCTAAAGGATC
AACAGCTCCTGGGGATTTGGGGTTGCTCTGGAAAACTCATTTGCACCACTGCTGTGCCTTGGAATGCTAG
TTGGAGTAATAAATCTCTGGAACAGATTTGGAATCACACGACCTGGATGGAGTGGGACAGAGAAATTAAC
AATTACACAAGCTTAATACACTCCTTAATTGAAGAATCGCAAAACCAGCAAGAAAAGAATGAACAAGAAT
TATTGGAATTAGATAAATGGGCAAGTTTGTGGAATTGGTTTAACATAACAAATTGGCTGTGGTATATAAA
ATTATTCATAATGATAGTAGGAGGCTTGGTAGGTTTAAGAATAGTTTTTGCTGTACTTTCTATAGTGAAT
AGAGTTAGGCAGGGATATTCACCATTATCGTTTCAGACCCACCTCCCAACCCCGAGGGGACCCAGAGAGG
GCCTATTTCCCATGATTCCTTCATATTTGCATATACGATACAAGGCTGTTAGAGAGATAATTAGAATTAA
TTTGACTGTAAACACAAAGATATTAGTACAAAATACGTGACGTAGAAAGTAATAATTTCTTGGGTAGTTT
GCAGTTTTAAAATTATGTTTTAAAATGGACTATCATATGCTTACCGTAACTTGAAAGTATTTCGATTTCT
TGGCTTTATATATCTTGTGGAAAGGACGAAACACCGTCCATGAATGAGGACCACCCGTTTTAGAGCTAGA
AATAGCAAGTTAAAATAAGGCTAGTCCGTTATCAACTTGAAAAAGTGGCACCGAGTCGGTGCTTTTTTAA
GCTTGGCGTAACTAGATCTTGAGACAAATGGCAGTATTCATCCACAATTTTAAAAGAAAAGGGGGGATTG
GGGGGTACAGTGCAGGGGAAAGAATAGTAGACATAATAGCAACAGACATACAAACTAAAGAATTACAAAA
ACAAATTACAAAAATTCAAAATTTTCGGGTTTATTACAGGGACAGCAGAGATCCACTTTGGCGCCGGCTC
GAGGGGG
Features (pLannotate 1.2.2; 29 found; start..end, strand, type, name):
     14..80      +  CDS            small t antigen (fragment): SV40 (simian virus 40) small t antigen
    106..317     +  promoter       EF-1α core promoter: core promoter for human elongation factor EF-1α
    318..1256    +  intron         EF-1α intron A: intron upstream of the start codon of human EF-1α
   1278..1877    +  CDS            PuroR (fragment): puromycin N-acetyltransferase; pac from Streptomyces; confers resistance to puromycin
   1893..2481    +  misc_feature   WPRE: woodchuck hepatitis virus posttranscriptional regulatory element
   2532..2551    +  misc_feature   cPPT/CTS (fragment): central polypurine tract and central termination sequence of HIV-1
   2553..2786    +  LTR            3' LTR (ΔU3): self-inactivating 3' long terminal repeat (LTR) from HIV-1
   2864..2985    +  polyA_signal   SV40 poly(A) signal: SV40 polyadenylation signal
   3025..3160    +  rep_origin     SV40 ori: SV40 origin of replication
   3181..3199    -  promoter       T7 promoter: promoter for bacteriophage T7 RNA polymerase
   3207..3362    +  CDS            lacZα (fragment): LacZα fragment of β-galactosidase; lacZ fragment
   3367..3795    +  rep_origin     f1 ori (sequence partly withheld): f1 bacteriophage origin of replication; arrow indicates direction of (+) strand synthesis
   3848..3952    +  promoter       AmpR promoter: bla
   3953..4813    +  CDS            AmpR: β-lactamase; bla; confers resistance to ampicillin, carbenicillin, and related antibiotics
   4984..5572    +  rep_origin     ori: high-copy-number ColE1/pMB1/pBR322/pUC origin of replication
   5755..5847    +  CDS            lacI (fragment): lac repressor; lacI; The lac repressor binds to the lac operator to inhibit transcription in E. coli. This inhibition can be relieved by adding lactose or isopropyl-β-D-thiogalactopyranoside (IPTG).
   5860..5881    +  protein_bind   CAP binding site: CAP binding activates transcription in the presence of cAMP. E. coli catabolite activator protein
   5896..5926    +  promoter       lac promoter: promoter for the E. coli lac operon
   5934..5950    +  protein_bind   lac operator: The lac repressor binds to the lac operator to inhibit transcription in E. coli. This inhibition can be relieved by adding lactose or isopropyl-β-D-thiogalactopyranoside (IPTG). lac repressor encoded by lacI
   5995..6013    +  promoter       T3 promoter: promoter for bacteriophage T3 RNA polymerase
   6041..6267    +  promoter       RSV promoter: Rous sarcoma virus enhancer/promoter
   6268..6448    +  LTR            5' LTR (truncated): truncated 5' long terminal repeat (LTR) from HIV-1
   6495..6620    +  misc_feature   HIV-1 Ψ: packaging signal of human immunodeficiency virus type 1
   6604..6967    +  CDS            HIV-1 gag (fragment): gag protein from human immunodeficiency virus 1; gag
   7113..7346    +  misc_feature   RRE: The Rev response element (RRE) of HIV-1 allows for Rev-dependent mRNA export from the nucleus to the cytoplasm.
   7723..7749    +  CDS            Rev (fragment): human immunodeficiency virus 1 (HIV-1) Rev protein; rev; enhances nuclear export of unspliced and incompletely spliced viral mRNAs
   7753..7993    +  promoter       U6 promoter: RNA polymerase III promoter for human U6 snRNA
   8023..8098    +  misc_RNA       gRNA scaffold: guide RNA scaffold for the Streptococcus pyogenes CRISPR/Cas9 system
   8154..8271    +  misc_feature   cPPT/CTS: central polypurine tract and central termination sequence of HIV-1
