[The description below was written by a language model from this plasmid's Addgene catalogue record and pLannotate feature annotations shown in this document.]
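Description:
PHKG1 gRNA (BRDN0001144981) is a third-generation lentiviral guide RNA plasmid built on the lentiGuide-Puro backbone and designed to direct Streptococcus pyogenes Cas9 to the human PHKG1 gene, which encodes a phosphorylase kinase catalytic (gamma) subunit. It is propagated in E. coli as a high-copy plasmid through a ColE1/pUC-type origin with ampicillin selection from the β-lactamase gene. The backbone also carries an f1 origin, an SV40 origin and poly(A) signal, and remnants of lac and T7/T3 promoter elements that play no role in the payload.

The viral genome is transcribed from an RSV promoter fused to a truncated HIV-1 5' LTR, which makes packaging Tat-independent. It contains the Ψ packaging signal with a partial gag sequence, the RRE for Rev-dependent nuclear export, a cPPT/CTS, and a self-inactivating ΔU3 3' LTR. Within this frame, a human U6 RNA polymerase III promoter drives the PHKG1-specific spacer joined to the SpCas9 gRNA scaffold. A separate cassette uses the EF-1α core promoter with its intron A to express puromycin N-acetyltransferase, followed by a WPRE to boost transcript expression, so that transduced mammalian cells can be selected with puromycin.

The plasmid does not encode Cas9, so it must be paired with a separate Cas9 lentiviral vector or used in cells that already express the nuclease. The guide was designed against several PHKG1 reference transcripts and is an individual clone from a human kinome gRNA collection. It is typically used for CRISPR knockout of PHKG1 in human cells.
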