Addgene plasmid #76356: PHKG1 gRNA (BRDN0001144981)
Purpose: 3rd generation lentiviral gRNA plasmid targeting human PHKG1
Depositing lab: John Doench & David Root. Depositing organization: Broad Institute. Publication: Optimized sgRNA design to maximize activity and minimize off-target effects of CRISPR-Cas9. Doench JG, Fusi N, Sullender M, Hegde M, Vaimberg EW, Donovan KF, Smith I, Tothova Z, Wilen C, Orchard R, Virgin HW, Listgarten J, Root DE. Nat Biotechnol. 2016 Jan 18. doi: 10.1038/nbt.3437. PubMed 26780180.
Backbone
  Vector backbone: lentiGuide-Puro
  Backbone manufacturer: Zhang Lab (Addgene plasmid # 52963)
  Vector type: Mammalian Expression, Lentiviral, CRISPR
  Selectable markers: Puromycin
Growth in bacteria
  Bacterial resistance: Ampicillin, 100 μg/mL
  Growth temperature: 37°C
  Growth strain: DH5alpha
  Copy number: High Copy
Gene/Insert
  Gene/Insert name: PHKG1 (alt names: PHKG1; NM_001258459.1)
  gRNA/shRNA sequence: TCCATGAATGAGGACCACCC
  Species: H. sapiens (human)
  Entrez Gene: PHKG1 (a.k.a. PHKG)
  Promoter: hU6
  Cloning method: Unknown
  Sequencing primers: 5′ U6-F; 3′ pS2-R
Terms and licenses: Academic/Nonprofit Terms; Industry Terms: Not Available to Industry
Depositor comments: The gRNA was designed to target the following Genbank reference sequence(s): NM_001258459.1,NM_001258460.1,NM_006213.4. Note that this plasmid does NOT contain Cas9. It should be used in conjunction with lentiCas9-Blast (Addgene #52962) or otherwise with cell lines already expressing Cas9. Browse the full kinome gRNA library at http://www.addgene.org/pooled-library/broadgpp-human-kinome/ or visit http://www.broadinstitute.org/rnai/public/ for detailed protocols and information.
How to cite: PHKG1 gRNA (BRDN0001144981) was a gift from John Doench & David Root (Addgene plasmid # 76356 ; http://n2t.net/addgene:76356 ; RRID:Addgene_76356)
