>Addgene plasmid #76356 | PHKG1 gRNA (BRDN0001144981) | depositor partial sequence | sequence record 143816 | Target Sequence
TCCATGAATGAGGACCACCC
