>Addgene plasmid #76356 | PHKG1 gRNA (BRDN0001144981) | addgene partial sequence | sequence record 185685 | hU6-F
TAGAAAGTAATAATTTCTTGGGTAGTTTGCAGTTTTAAAATTATGTTTTAAAATGGACTATCATATGCTT
ACCGTAACTTGAAAGTATTTCGATTTCTTGGCTTTATATATCTTGTGGAAAGGACGAAACACCGTCCATG
AATGAGGACCACCCGTTTTAGAGCTAGAAATAGCAAGTTAAAATAAGGCTAGTCCGTTATCAACTTGAAA
AAGTGGCACCGAGTCGGTGCTTTTTTAAGCTTGGCGTAACTAGATCTTGAGACAAATGGCAGTATTCATC
CACAATTTTAAAAGAAAAGGGGGGATTGGGGGGTACAGTGCAGGGGAAAGAATAGTAGACATAATAGCAA
CAGACATACAAACTAAAGAATTACAAAAACAAATTACAAAAATTCAAAATTTTCGGGTTTATTACAGGGA
CAGCAGAGATCCACTTTGGCGCCGGCTCGAGGGGGCCCGGGTGCAAAGATGGATAAAGTTTTAAACAGAG
AGGAATCTTTGCAGCTAATGGACCTTCTAGGTCTTGAAAGGAGTGGGAATTGGCTCCGGTGCCCGTCAGT
GGGCAGAGCG
